>Addgene plasmid #227545 | pEPMS1CB0020 | addgene full sequence | sequence record 455205 | Addgene NGS Result
ACTATTGTCTTCTGCACGAAGTGGTTTAAACTATCAGTGTTTGACAGGATATATTGGCGGGTAAACCTAA
GAGAAAAGAGCGTTTATTAGAATAATCGGATATTTAAAAGGGCGTGAAAAGGTTTATCCGTTCGTCCATT
TGTATGTGCATGCCAACCACAGGGTTCCCCAGATCAGGCGCTGGCTGCTGAACCCCCAGCCGGAACTGAC
CCCACAAGGCCCTAGCGTTTGCAATGCACCAGGTCATCATTGACCCAGGCGTGTTCCACCAGGCCGCTGC
CTCGCAACTCTTCGCAGGCTTCGCCGACCTGCTCGCGCCACTTCTTCACGCGGGTGGAATCCGATCCGCA
CATGAGGCGGAAGGTTTCCAGCTTGAGCGGGTACGGCTCCCGGTGCGAGCTGAAATAGTCGAACATCCGT
CGGGCCGTCGGCGACAGCTTGCGGTACTTCTCCCATATGAATTTCGTGTAGTGGTCGCCAGCAAACAGCA
CGACGATTTCCTCGTCGATCAGGACCTGGCAACGGGACGTTTTCTTGCCACGGTCCAGGACGCGGAAGCG
GTGCAGCAGCGACACCGATTCCAGGTGCCCAACGCGGTCGGACGTGAAGCCCATCGCCGTCGCCTGTAGG
CGCGACAGGCATTCCTCGGCCTTCGTGTAATACCGGCCATTGATCGACCAGCCCAGGTCCTGGCAAAGCT
CGTAGAACGTGAAGGTGATCGGCTCGCCGATAGGGGTGCGCTTCGCGTACTCCAACACCTGCTGCCACAC
CAGTTCGTCATCGTCGGCCCGCAGCTCGACGCCGGTGTAGGTGATCTTCACGTCCTTGTTGACGTGGAAA
ATGACCTTGTTTTGCAGCGCCTCGCGCGGGATTTTCTTGTTGCGCGTGGTGAACAGGGCAGAGCGGGCCG
TGTCGTTTGGCATCGCTCGCATCGTGTCCGGCCACGGCGCAATATCGAACAAGGAAAGCTGCATTTCCTT
GATCTGCTGCTTCGTGTGTTTCAGCAACGCGGCCTGCTTGGCCTCGCTGACCTGTTTTGCCAGGTCCTCG
CCGGCGGTTTTTCGCTTCTTGGTCGTCATAGTTCCTCGCGTGTCGATGGTCATCGACTTCGCCAAACCTG
CCGCCTCCTGTTCAAGACGACGCGAACGCTCCACGGCGGCCGATGGCGCGGGCAGGGCAGGGGGAGCCAG
TTGCACGCTGTCGCGCTCGATCTTGGCCGTAGCTTGCTGGACCATCGAGCCGACGGACTGGAAGGTTTCG
CGGGGCGCACGCATGACGGTGCGGCTTGCGATGGTTTCGGCATCCTCGGCGGAAAACCCCGCGTCGATCA
GTTCTTGCCTGTATGCCTTCCGGTCAAACGTCCGATTCATTCACCCTCCTTGCGGGATTGCCCCGACTCA
CGCCGGGGCAATGTGCCCTTATTCCTGATTTGACCCGCCTGGTGCCTTGGTGTCCAGATAATCCACCTTA
TCGGCAATGAAGTCGGTCCCGTAGACCGTCTGGCCGTCCTTCTCGTACTTGGTATTCCGAATCTTGCCCT
GCACGAATACCAGCGACCCCTTGCCCAAATACTTGCCGTGGGCCTCGGCCTGAGAGCCAAAACACTTGAT
GCGGAAGAAGTCGGTGCGCTCCTGCTTGTCGCCGGCATCGTTGCGCCACATCTAGGATCTGCCAGGAACC
GTAAAAAGGCCGCGTTGCTGGCGTTTTTCCATAGGCTCCGCCCCCCTGACGAGCATCACAAAAATCGACG
CTCAAGTCAGAGGTGGCGAAACCCGACAGGACTATAAAGATACCAGGCGTTTCCCCCTGGAAGCTCCCTC
GTGCGCTCTCCTGTTCCGACCCTGCCGCTTACCGGATACCTGTCCGCCTTTCTCCCTTCGGGAAGCGTGG
CGCTTTCTCATAGCTCACGCTGTAGGTATCTCAGTTCGGTGTAGGTCGTTCGCTCCAAGCTGGGCTGTGT
GCACGAACCCCCCGTTCAGCCCGACCGCTGCGCCTTATCCGGTAACTATCGTCTTGAGTCCAACCCGGTA
AGACACGACTTATCGCCACTGGCAGCAGCCACTGGTAACAGGATTAGCAGAGCGAGGTATGTAGGCGGTG
CTACAGAGTTCTTGAAGTGGTGGCCTAACTACGGCTACACTAGAAGAACAGTATTTGGTATCTGCGCTCT
GCTGAAGCCAGTTACCTTCGGAAAAAGAGTTGGTAGCTCTTGATCCGGCAAACAAACCACCGCTGGTAGC
GGTGGTTTTTTTGTTTGCAAGCAGCAGATTACGCGCAGAAAAAAAGGATCTCAAGAAGATCCTTTGATCT
TTTCTACGGGGTCTGACGCTCAGTGGAACGAAAACTCACGTTAAGGGATTTTGGTCATGAGATTATCAAA
AAGGATCTTCACCTAGATCCTTTTAAATTAAAAATGAAGTTTTAAATCAATCTAAAGTATATATGAGTAA
ACTTGGTCTGACAGTTACCAATGCTTAATCAGTGAGGCACCTATCTCAGCGATCTGTCTATTTCGTTCAT
CCATAGTTGCCTGACTCCCCGTCGTGTAGATAACTACGATACGGGAGGGCTTACCATCTGGCCCCAGTGC
TGCAATGATACCGCGAGAACCACGCTCACCGGCTCCAGATTTATCAGCAATAAACCAGCCAGCCGGAAGG
GCCGAGCGCAGAAGTGGTCCTGCAACTTTATCCGCCTCCATCCAGTCTATTAATTGTTGCCGGGAAGCTA
GAGTAAGTAGTTCGCCAGTTAATAGTTTGCGCAACGTTGTTGCCATTGCTACAGGCATCGTGGTGTCACG
CTCGTCGTTTGGTATGGCTTCATTCAGCTCCGGTTCCCAACGATCAAGGCGAGTTACATGATCCCCCATG
TTGTGCAAAAAAGCGGTTAGCTCCTTCGGTCCTCCGATCGTTGTCAGAAGTAAGTTGGCCGCAGTGTTAT
CACTCATGGTTATGGCAGCACTGCATAATTCTCTTACTGTCATGCCATCCGTAAGATGCTTTTCTGTGAC
TGGTGAGTACTCAACCAAGTCATTCTGAGAATAGTGTATGCGGCGACCGAGTTGCTCTTGCCCGGCGTCA
ATACGGGATAATACCGCGCCACATAGCAGAACTTTAAAAGTGCTCATCATTGGAAAACGTTCTTCGGGGC
GAAAACTCTCAAGGATCTTACCGCTGTTGAGATCCAGTTCGATGTAACCCACTCGTGCACCCAACTGATC
TTCAGCATCTTTTACTTTCACCAGCGTTTCTGGGTGAGCAAAAACAGGAAGGCAAAATGCCGCAAAAAAG
GGAATAAGGGCGACACGGAAATGTTGAATACTCATACTCTTCCTTTTTCAATATTATTGAAGCATTTATC
AAGGTTATTGTCTCATGAGCGGATACATATTTGAATGTATTTAGAAAAATAAACAAATAGGGGTTCCGCG
CACGAATTGGCCAGCGCTGCCATTTTTGGGGTGAGGCCGTTCGCGGCCGAGGGGCGCAGCCCCTGGGGGG
ATGGGAGGCCCGCGTTAGCGGGCCGGGAGGGTTCGAGAAGGGGGGGCACCCCCCTTCGGCGTGCGCGGTC
ACGCGCACAGGGCGCAGCCCTGGTTAAAAACAAGGTTTATAAATATTGGTTTAAAAGCAGGTTAAAAGAC
AGGTTAGCGGTGGCCGAAAAACGGGCGGAAACCCTTGCAAATGCTGGATTTTCTGCCTGTGGACAGCCCC
TCAAATGTCAATAGGTGCGCCCCTCATCTGTCAGCACTCTGCCCCTCAAGTGTCAAGGATCGCGCCCCTC
ATCTGTCAGTAGTCGCGCCCCTCAAGTGTCAATACCGCAGGGCACTTATCCCCAGGCTTGTCCACATCAT
CTGTGGGAAACTCGCGTAAAATCAGGCGTTTTCGCCGATTTGCGAGGCTGGCCAGCTCCACGTCGCCGGC
CGAAATCGAGCCTGCCCCTCATCTGTCAACGCCGCGCCGGGTGAGTCGGCCCCTCAAGTGTCAACGTCCG
CCCCTCATCTGTCAGTGAGGGCCAAGTTTTCCGCGAGGTATCCACAACGCCGGCGGCCGCGGTGTCTCGC
ACACGGCTTCGACGGCGTTTCTGGCGCGTTTGCAGGGCCATAGACGGCCGCCAGCCCAGCGGCGAGGGCA
ACCAGCCCGGTGAGCGTCGCAAAGGAGATCCTGATCTGACTGATGGGCTGCCTGTATCGAGTGGTGATTT
TGTGCCGAGCTGCCGGTCGGGGAGCTGTTGGCTGGCTGGTGGCAGGATATATTGTGGTGTAAACAAATTG
ACGCTTAGACAACTTAATAACACATTGCGGACGTTTTTAATGTACTGGGGTGGATGCAGTGGGCCCCACT
CTGTGAAGACAAGCAAGAATTCAAGCTTGGAGGTCAACATGGTGGAGCACGACACTCTGGTCTACTCCAA
AAATGTCAAAGATACAGTCTCAGAAGATCAAAGGGCTATTGAGACTTTTCAACAAAGGATAATTTCGGGA
AACCTCCTCGGATTCCATTGCCCAGCTATCTGTCACTTCATCGAAAGGACAGTAGAAAAGGAAGGTGGCT
CCTACAAATGCCATCATTGCGATAAAGGAAAGGCTATCATTCAAGATCTCTCTGCCGACAGTGGTCCCAA
AGATGGACCCCCACCCACGAGGAGCATCGTGGAAAAAGAAGAGGTTCCAACCACGTCTACAAAGCAAGTG
GATTGATGTGACATCTCCACTGACGTAAGGGATGACGCACAATCCCACTATCCTTCGCAAGACCCTTCCT
CTATATAAGGAAGTTCATTTCATTTGGAGAGGACACGCTCGAGTATAAGAGCTCATTTTTACAACAATTA
CCAACAACAACAAACAACAAACAACATTACAATTACATTTACAATTATCGATACAATGGACGTGTTCTAT
GGCTCCCTTCTGTCTATCTTTGTAATCTTCGTCACCTTGGCACTTCACTTGGTGTTCCACAAGAACAACC
GGACAGGTGTCCACCCACCGGGTGGAAAAGGATGGCCATTTTTGGGAGAGACTGTGGAGTTTCTCTCCAC
GGGCTGGAATGGCCATCCTGAGAAATTTGTATTTGATCGAATGACCAAATACTCATCCAATATCTTCAAA
ACATCCTTGTTAGGATACAAGACCGCAGTATTTTGCGGGCCAGCGGGCAACAAATTCTTGTTCTCGAACG
AGTACAAACTTGTACGAATGTGGGTGCCGGATTACATTAACAAGTTGTTCCCATCTAAATCAAGTGCGGC
CGACGAAGCCATGAAAATGAGGAAATCTTTCCCGTTATTCCTAAAACCCGAGGCTTTGCAGAAATACATA
GGCGTAATGGACGAGGTCACGGGAAAACACTTTTCAACTTCATGGGAAAACCATGAAGTTGTCGCCGTGT
ACCCTCTTATAAAACAATTCGCCTTTGTGATCGCCTCTCGGTTGTTTATTAGTGTACAAGATCCCGACCA
CATTGCGAAATTTGCGGGCCCTTTCGATGCATTAGTTTCGGGGATCTTTTCGATACCGATAGATTTCCCG
GGAACACAGTTTAACAAAGCGGTTAAAGGTTCGAAACATATAAGGAAAGAGATTATCGCTATAATCAAAC
AAAGGAAGGTGGATTTGAAAGAGGGGAAGGCTTCTCCTAAGCAAGATGTGTTGTCACATATGCTTGTTAC
AAATGGCGATGGTGATGATGCCATGACGGATTCAGATATTGCTAACAAATTGATAGCTTTGTTGATTGGT
GGACATGATACTATTGCTAGTACATGCACTTCTATTGTGAGGTATCTTGCCGAGCTTCCCAATATTTACG
AAGAAGTTTATAAAGAACAAATGGAAGTGGCAAAGTCAAAAGGGCAAGGGGAAGTATTAAATTGGGAAGA
TATACATAAGATGAAATATTCATGGAATGTTGCATGTGAAGTGTTGAGGCTTTCCCCTCCTTTCCAAGGA
ACATTCAGAGAAGTACTTGCAGATATCACCTTTAATGGTTTCTCCATCCCAAAGGGATGGAAGATTTATT
GGAGCACAAATGGAGTACATAAGAATCGCGAATACTTTCCGGATCCCCTTAAATTTGACCCGTCACGATA
CGAGGGAGATGGGCCAGCTCCATACACATATGTTCCATTTGGAGGAGGGGCTAGGATGTGTCCCGGAAAA
GAGTTTGCCCGATTAGAGATACTCGTTTTCATGCACCATATTGTCAAGAGATTCCGGTGGCAGAAAACCA
TCCACGATGAGAAGATCGTCGTTGATCCTATGCCCGTTCCTGCCAAAGGCCTCCCTGTTCGTCTTTACCC
GCATAAAACCGGTTCGTAAGTCGACCGGCTGCTAACAAAGCCCGAGCTTCTCTAGCTAGAGTCGATCGAC
AAGCTCGAGTTTCTCCATAATAATGTGTGAGTAGTTCCCAGATAAGGGAATTAGGGTTCCTATAGGGTTT
CGCTCATGTGTTGAGCATATAAGAAACCCTTAGTATGTATTTGTATTTGTAAAATACTTCTATCAATAAA
ATTTCTAATTCCTAAAACCAAAATCCAGTACTAAAATCCAGATCGCT
Features (pLannotate 1.2.2; 14 found; start..end, strand, type, name):
     42..66      +  misc_feature   RB T-DNA repeat: right border repeat from nopaline C58 T-DNA
    178..198     -  CDS            TetR (fragment): tetracycline resistance regulatory protein; tetR
    225..1370    -  CDS            trfA: TRFA_ECOLX - Experimental evidence at protein level: Swiss-Prot protein existence level 1. Also involved in plasmid copy number control, promoting intermolecular coupling of protein bound iterons at oriV, which inhibits replication initiation. From Escherichia coli.
   1706..2294    -  rep_origin     ori: high-copy-number ColE1/pMB1/pBR322/pUC origin of replication
   2465..3325    -  CDS            AmpR: β-lactamase; bla; confers resistance to ampicillin, carbenicillin, and related antibiotics
   3326..3430    -  promoter       AmpR promoter: bla
   3517..4148    -  rep_origin     oriV: incP origin of replication
   4240..4264    +  misc_feature   LB T-DNA repeat: left border repeat from nopaline C58 T-DNA
   4450..4795    +  promoter       CaMV 35S promoter: strong constitutive promoter from cauliflower mosaic virus
   4747..4793    +  promoter       minimal CaMV 35S promoter: minimal 35S promoter from cauliflower mosaic virus
   4824..4877    +  misc_feature   TMV Ω: translational enhancer from the tobacco mosaic virus 5'-leader sequence (Gallie et al., 1988)
   4886..6304    +  CDS            CYP716A44: C7A44_SOLLC - Experimental evidence at protein level: Swiss-Prot protein existence level 1. Catalyzes the carboxylation of beta-amyrin at the C-28 position to form oleanolate (PubMed:28194155). Catalyzes the carboxylation of alpha-amyrin at the C-28 position to form ursolate (PubMed:28194155). From Solanum lycopersicum (Tomato) (Lycopersicon esculentum).
   6328..6345    +  CDS            SET1 (fragment): solubility-enhancement tag derived from T7 phage gene 10B
   6380..6554    +  polyA_signal   CaMV poly(A) signal: cauliflower mosaic virus polyadenylation signal
