[The description below was written by a language model from this plasmid's Addgene catalogue record and pLannotate feature annotations shown in this document.]
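Description:
pEPMS1CB0020 is a Golden Gate/MoClo Level 1 plant expression plasmid built in the pICH47742 backbone, which corresponds to the Position 2 acceptor, so that the finished transcription unit can be combined with units in neighbouring positions when assembling multigene constructs. The backbone is a binary vector. Nopaline-type left and right T-DNA border repeats flank the cargo, and an incP oriV together with the trfA replication initiator gene provides broad-host-range replication, consistent with maintenance in Agrobacterium. A high-copy ColE1/pUC-type origin drives propagation in E. coli. Selection in bacteria is by ampicillin through the bla gene and its native promoter. A very short TetR match in the annotation appears to be a backbone remnant rather than a functional gene.

Between the borders sits a single transcription unit. A short CaMV 35S promoter, including its minimal core, is fused to the tobacco mosaic virus Ω 5' leader, which acts as a translational enhancer. This drives the coding sequence of CYP716A429 from Calendula officinalis, and the unit is terminated by the CaMV 35S polyadenylation signal. The automated annotation labels the open reading frame as tomato CYP716A44, a triterpene C-28 oxidase. This reflects homology within the CYP716A cytochrome P450 family, not the actual identity of the insert, and the record does not state the specific activity of CYP716A429. Internal BsaI sites were removed by silent mutation to permit Type IIS assembly, and the flanking BsaI sites were destroyed during cloning. A small "SET1" fragment annotated downstream of the coding sequence is probably a spurious match. The construct is intended for strong constitutive expression of this P450 in plants, and its associated publication concerns triterpenoid biosynthesis in Calendula.
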