Addgene plasmid #227545: pEPMS1CB0020
Purpose: Level 1 - Position 2 with 35S promoter and terminator for plant expression
Depositing lab: Nicola Patron. Depositing organization: Earlham Institute. Publication: Biosynthesis and bioactivity of anti-inflammatory triterpenoids in Calendula officinalis. Golubova D, Salmon M, Su H, Tansley C, Kaithakottil GG, Linsmith G, Schudoma C, Swarbreck D, O'Connell MA, Patron NJ. Nat Commun. 2025 Jul 28;16(1):6941. doi: 10.1038/s41467-025-62269-w. PubMed 40721615.
Backbone
  Vector backbone: pICH47742
  Vector type: Plant Expression
Growth in bacteria
  Bacterial resistance: Ampicillin, 100 μg/mL
  Growth temperature: 37°C
  Growth strain: DH5alpha
  Copy number: High Copy
Gene/Insert
  Gene/Insert name: 35Sshort_TMV_CYP716A429_35S
  Species: Calendula officinalis
  Mutation: BsaI sites removed by silent mutation
  Promoter: 35Sshort_TMV (pICH51277)
  Cloning method: Restriction Enzyme; 5′ cloning site BsaI (destroyed during cloning); 3′ cloning site BsaI (destroyed during cloning)
Terms and licenses: Academic/Nonprofit Terms; Industry Terms: Not Available to Industry
How to cite: pEPMS1CB0020 was a gift from Nicola Patron (Addgene plasmid # 227545 ; http://n2t.net/addgene:227545 ; RRID:Addgene_227545)
